>Addgene plasmid #120546 | EF1a-3NLS-Klf4 TALE-GCN4 | depositor full sequence | sequence record 229328 | EF1a-3NLS-Klf4 TALE-GCN4 sequence 11742 bps
CTAGCCCGGGCTCGATCGACATATGATAAGCTTTGCAAAGATGGATAAAGTTTTAAACAGAGAGGAATCT
TTGCAGCTAATGGACCTTCTAGGTCTTGAAAGGAGTGGGAATTGGCTCCGGTGCCCGTCAGTGGGCAGAG
CGCACATCGCCCACAGTCCCCGAGAAGTTGGGGGGAGGGGTCGGCAATTGAACCGGTGCCTAGAGAAGGT
GGCGCGGGGTAAACTGGGAAAGTGATGTCGTGTACTGGCTCCGCCTTTTTCCCGAGGGTGGGGGAGAACC
GTATATAAGTGCAGTAGTCGCCGTGAACGTTCTTTTTCGCAACGGGTTTGCCGCCAGAACACAGGTAAGT
GCCGTGTGTGGTTCCCGCGGGCCTGGCCTCTTTACGGGTTATGGCCCTTGCGTGCCTTGAATTACTTCCA
CCTGGCTGCAGTACGTGATTCTTGATCCCGAGCTTCGGGTTGGAAGTGGGTGGGAGAGTTCGAGGCCTTG
CGCTTAAGGAGCCCCTTCGCCTCGTGCTTGAGTTGAGGCCTGGCCTGGGCGCTGGGGCCGCCGCGTGCGA
ATCTGGTGGCACCTTCGCGCCTGTCTCGCTGCTTTCGATAAGTCTCTAGCCATTTAAAATTTTTGATGAC
CTGCTGCGACGCTTTTTTTCTGGCAAGATAGTCTTGTAAATGCGGGCCAAGATCTGCACACTGGTATTTC
GGTTTTTGGGGCCGCGGGCGGCGACGGGGCCCGTGCGTCCCAGCGCACATGTTCGGCGAGGCGGGGCCTG
CGAGCGCGGCCACCGAGAATCGGACGGGGGTAGTCTCAAGCTGGCCGGCCTGCTCTGGTGCCTGGCCTCG
CGCCGCCGTGTATCGCCCCGCCCTGGGCGGCAAGGCTGGCCCGGTCGGCACCAGTTGCGTGAGCGGAAAG
ATGGCCGCTTCCCGGCCCTGCTGCAGGGAGCTCAAAATGGAGGACGCGGCGCTCGGGAGAGCGGGCGGGT
GAGTCACCCACACAAAGGAAAAGGGCCTTTCCGTCCTCAGCCGTCGCTTCATGTGACTCCACGGAGTACC
GGGCGCCGTCCAGGCACCTCGATTAGTTCTCGAGCTTTTGGAGTACGTCGTCTTTAGGTTGGGGGGAGGG
GTTTTATGCGATGGAGTTTCCCCACACTGAGTGGGTGGAGACTGAAGTTAGGCCAGCTTGGCACTTGATG
TAATTCTCCTTTCTAGAGCCACCATGGGTGGCGCGCCTCCAAAAAAGAAGAGAAAGGTAGATCCAAAAAA
GAAGAGAAAGGTAGATCCAAAAAAGAAGAGAAAGGTAGGATTAATTAATGGAAGTGGAAGTGGAAGTGGA
GGTACCATGTCGCGGACCCGGCTCCCTTCCCCACCCGCACCCAGCCCAGCGTTTTCGGCCGACTCGTTCT
CAGACCTGCTTAGGCAGTTCGACCCCTCACTGTTTAACACATCGTTGTTCGACTCCCTTCCTCCGTTTGG
GGCGCACCATACGGAGGCGGCCACCGGGGAGTGGGATGAGGTGCAGTCGGGATTGAGAGCTGCGGATGCA
CCACCCCCAACCATGCGGGTGGCCGTCACCGCTGCCCGACCGCCGAGGGCGAAGCCCGCACCAAGGCGGA
GGGCAGCGCAACCGTCCGACGCAAGCCCCGCAGCGCAAGTAGATTTGAGAACTTTGGGATATTCACAGCA
GCAGCAGGAAAAGATCAAGCCCAAAGTGAGGTCGACAGTCGCGCAGCATCACGAAGCGCTGGTGGGTCAT
GGGTTTACACATGCCCACATCGTAGCCTTGTCGCAGCACCCTGCAGCCCTTGGCACGGTCGCCGTCAAGT
ACCAGGACATGATTGCGGCGTTGCCGGAAGCCACACATGAGGCGATCGTCGGTGTGGGGAAACAGTGGAG
CGGAGCCCGAGCGCTTGAGGCCCTGTTGACGGTCGCGGGAGAGCTGAGAGGGCCTCCCCTTCAGCTGGAC
ACGGGCCAGTTGCTGAAGATCGCGAAGCGGGGAGGAGTCACGGCGGTCGAGGCGGTGCACGCGTGGCGCA
ATGCGCTCACGGGAGCACCCCTCAACCTGACCCCAGAGCAGGTCGTGGCCATTGCCTCGAATGGAGGGGG
CAAACAGGCGTTGGAAACCGTACAACGATTGCTGCCGGTGCTGTGCCAAGCGCACGGACTCACCCCAGAG
CAGGTCGTGGCGATCGCAAGCCACGACGGAGGAAAGCAAGCCTTGGAAACAGTACAGAGGCTGTTGCCTG
TGCTGTGCCAAGCGCACGGCCTCACCCCAGAGCAGGTCGTGGCCATTGCCTCGAATGGAGGGGGCAAACA
GGCGTTGGAAACCGTACAACGATTGCTGCCGGTGCTGTGCCAAGCGCACGGATTAACCCCAGAGCAGGTC
GTGGCCATTGCCTCGAATGGAGGGGGCAAACAGGCGTTGGAAACCGTACAACGATTGCTGCCGGTGCTGT
GCCAAGCGCACGGCTTAACCCCAGAGCAGGTCGTGGCAATCGCCTCCAACATTGGCGGGAAACAGGCACT
CGAGACTGTCCAGCGCCTGCTTCCCGTGCTGTGCCAAGCGCACGGACTTACCCCAGAGCAGGTCGTGGCG
ATCGCAAGCCACGACGGAGGAAAGCAAGCCTTGGAAACAGTACAGAGGCTGTTGCCTGTGCTGTGCCAAG
CGCACGGCCTTACCCCAGAGCAGGTCGTGGCCATTGCCTCGAATGGAGGGGGCAAACAGGCGTTGGAAAC
CGTACAACGATTGCTGCCGGTGCTGTGCCAAGCGCACGGACTAACCCCAGAGCAGGTCGTGGCCATTGCC
TCGAATGGAGGGGGCAAACAGGCGTTGGAAACCGTACAACGATTGCTGCCGGTGCTGTGCCAAGCGCACG
GGCTCACCCCAGAGCAGGTCGTGGCAATCGCCTCCAACATTGGCGGGAAACAGGCACTCGAGACTGTCCA
GCGCCTGCTTCCCGTGCTGTGCCAAGCGCACGGGCTAACCCCAGAGCAGGTCGTGGCCATTGCCTCGAAT
GGAGGGGGCAAACAGGCGTTGGAAACCGTACAACGATTGCTGCCGGTGCTGTGCCAAGCGCACGGCCTAA
CCCCAGAGCAGGTCGTGGCAATCGCCTCCAACATTGGCGGGAAACAGGCACTCGAGACTGTCCAGCGCCT
GCTTCCCGTGCTGTGCCAAGCGCACGGGTTAACCCCAGAGCAGGTCGTGGCAATCGCCTCCAACATTGGC
GGGAAACAGGCACTCGAGACTGTCCAGCGCCTGCTTCCCGTGCTGTGCCAAGCGCACGGACTCACGCCTG
AGCAGGTAGTGGCTATTGCATCCCATGACGGGGGCAGACCCGCACTGGAGTCAATCGTGGCCCAGCTTTC
GAGGCCGGACCCCGCGCTGGCCGCACTCACTAATGATCATCTTGTAGCGCTGGCCTGCCTCGGCGGACGA
CCCGCCTTGGATGCGGTGAAGAAGGGGCTCCCGCACGCGCCTGCATTGATTAAGCGGACCAACAGAAGGA
TTCCCGAGAGGACATCACATCGAGTGGCAGATCACGCGCAAGTGGTCCGCGTGCTCGGATTCTTCCAGTG
TCACTCCCACCCCGCACAAGCGTTCGATGACGCCATGACTCAATTTGGTATGTCGAGACACGGACTGCTG
CAGCTCTTTCGTAGAGTCGGTGTCACAGAACTCGAGGCCCGCTCGGGCACACTGCCTCCCGCCTCCCAGC
GGTGGGACAGGATTCTCCAAGCGAGCGGTATGAAACGCGCGAAGCCTTCACCTACGTCAACTCAGACACC
TGACCAGGCGAGCCTTCATGCGTTCGCAGACTCGCTGGAGAGGGATTTGGACGCGCCCTCGCCCATGCAT
GAAGGGGACCAAACTCGCGCGTCAGCTGGATCCGCCATCATACACGCGGCCGCAACAAGCGGTCCGGAAG
AACTTTTGAGCAAGAATTATCATCTTGAGAACGAAGTGGCTCGTCTTAAGAAAGGTTCTGGCAGTGGAGA
AGAACTGCTTTCAAAGAATTACCACCTGGAAAATGAGGTAGCTAGACTGAAAAAGGGGAGCGGAAGTGGG
GAGGAGTTGCTGAGCAAAAATTATCATTTGGAGAACGAAGTAGCACGACTAAAGAAAGGGTCCGGATCGG
GTGAGGAGTTACTCTCGAAAAATTATCATCTCGAAAACGAAGTGGCTCGGCTAAAAAAGGGCAGTGGTTC
TGGAGAAGAGCTATTATCTAAAAACTACCACCTCGAAAATGAGGTGGCACGCTTAAAAAAGGGAAGTGGC
AGTGGTGAAGAGCTACTATCCAAGAATTATCATCTTGAGAACGAGGTAGCGCGTTTGAAGAAGGGTTCCG
GCTCAGGAGAGGAACTGCTCTCGAAGAACTATCATCTTGAAAATGAGGTCGCTCGATTAAAAAAGGGATC
GGGCAGTGGTGAGGAACTACTTTCAAAGAATTACCACCTCGAAAACGAAGTAGCTCGATTAAAGAAAGGT
TCAGGGTCGGGTGAAGAATTACTGAGTAAAAATTATCATCTGGAAAATGAGGTAGCGAGACTAAAAAAGG
GGAGTGGTTCTGGCGAGGAATTGCTATCGAAAAATTATCATCTTGAGAACGAAGTTGCTAGGCTCAAAAA
GGGCTCAGGCTCAGGCTGAGTTTAAACATCGCCTGCAGGGGAAGTGGAAGTGATATCGGAAGTGGAAGCA
CTAGTGGAAGTTTCGAAGTCGACTTGTTTATTGCAGCTTATAATGGTTACAAATAAAGCAATAGCATCAC
AAATTTCACAAATAAAGCATTTTTTTCACTGCATTCTAGTTGTGGTTTGTCCAAACTCATCAATGTATCT
TATGTCGACCCTGTGGAATGTGTGTCAGTTAGGGTGTGGAAAGTCCCCAGGCTCCCCAGCAGGCAGAAGT
ATGCAAAGCATGCATCTCAATTAGTCAGCAACCAGGTGTGGAAAGTCCCCAGGCTCCCCAGCAGGCAGAA
GTATGCAAAGCATGCATCTCAATTAGTCAGCAACCATAGTCCCGCCCCTAACTCCGCCCATCCCGCCCCT
AACTCCGCCCAGTTCCGCCCATTCTCCGCCCCATGGCTGACTAATTTTTTTTATTTATGCAGAGGCCGAG
GCCGCCTCGGCCTCTGAGCTATTCCAGAAGTAGTGAGGAGGCTTTTTTGGAGGCCTAGGCTTTTGCAAAA
AGCTTACCATGGCCAAGTTGACCAGTGCCGTTCCGGTGCTCACCGCGCGCGACGTCGCCGGAGCGGTCGA
GTTCTGGACCGACCGGCTCGGGTTCTCCCGGGACTTCGTGGAGGACGACTTCGCCGGTGTGGTCCGGGAC
GACGTGACCCTGTTCATCAGCGCGGTCCAGGACCAGGTGGTGCCGGACAACACCCTGGCCTGGGTGTGGG
TGCGCGGCCTGGACGAGCTGTACGCCGAGTGGTCGGAGGTCGTGTCCACGAACTTCCGGGACGCCTCCGG
GCCGGCCATGACCGAGATCGGCGAGCAGCCGTGGGGGCGGGAGTTCGCCCTGCGCGACCCGGCCGGCAAC
TGCGTGCACTTCGTGGCCGAGGAGCAGGACTGACCGATCGATAAAATAAAAGATTTTATTTAGTCTCCAG
AAAAAGGGGGGAATGAAAGACCCCACCTGTAGGTTTGGCAAGCTCGACAATCAACCTCTGGATTACAAAA
TTTGTGAAAGATTGACTGGTATTCTTAACTATGTTGCTCCTTTTACGCTATGTGGATACGCTGCTTTAAT
GCCTTTGTATCATGCTATTGCTTCCCGTATGGCTTTCATTTTCTCCTCCTTGTATAAATCCTGGTTGCTG
TCTCTTTATGAGGAGTTGTGGCCCGTTGTCAGGCAACGTGGCGTGGTGTGCACTGTGTTTGCTGACGCAA
CCCCCACTGGTTGGGGCATTGCCACCACCTGTCAGCTCCTTTCCGGGACTTTCGCTTTCCCCCTCCCTAT
TGCCACGGCGGAACTCATCGCCGCCTGCCTTGCCCGCTGCTGGACAGGGGCTCGGCTGTTGGGCACTGAC
AATTCCGTGGTGTTGTCGGGGAAGCTGACGTCCTTTCCATGGCTGCTCGCCTGTGTTGCCACCTGGATTC
TGCGCGGGACGTCCTTCTGCTACGTCCCTTCGGCCCTCAATCCAGCGGACCTTCCTTCCCGCGGCCTGCT
GCCGGCTCTGCGGCCTCTTCCGCGTCTTCGCCTTCGCCCTCAGACGAGTCGGATCTCCCTTTGGGCCGCC
TCCCCGCCTGGAATTCGAGCTCGGAACCTTTAAGACCAATGACTTACAAGGCAGCTGTAGATCTTAGCCA
CTTTTTAAAAGAAAAGGGGGGACTGGAAGGGCTAATTCACTCCCAACGAAGACAAGATCTGCTTTTTGCT
TGTACTGGGTCTCTCTGGTTAGACCAGATCTGAGCCTGGGAGCTCTCTGGCTAACTAGGGAACCCACTGC
TTAAGCCTCAATAAAGCTTGCCTTGAGTGCTTCAAGTAGTGTGTGCCCGTCTGTTGTGTGACTCTGGTAA
CTAGAGATCCCTCAGACCCTTTTAGTCAGTGTGGAAAATCTCTAGCAGTAGTAGTTCATGTCATCTTATT
ATTCAGTATTTATAACTTGCAAAGAAATGAATATCAGAGAGTGAGAGGAACTTGTTTATTGCAGCTTATA
ATGGTTACAAATAAAGCAATAGCATCACAAATTTCACAAATAAAGCATTTTTTTCACTGCATTCTAGTTG
TGGTTTGTCCAAACTCATCAATGTATCTTATCATGTCTGGCTCTAGCTATCCCGCCCCTAACTCCGCCCA
GTTCCGCCCATTCTCCGCCCCATGGCTGACTAATTTTTTTTATTTATGCAGAGGCCGAGGCCGCCTCGGC
CTCTGAGCTATTCCAGAAGTAGTGAGGAGGCTTTTTTGGAGGCCTAGGCTTTTGCGTCGAGACGTACCCA
ATTCGCCCTATAGTGAGTCGTATTACGCGCGCTCACTGGCCGTCGTTTTACAACGTCGTGACTGGGAAAA
CCCTGGCGTTACCCAACTTAATCGCCTTGCAGCACATCCCCCTTTCGCCAGCTGGCGTAATAGCGAAGAG
GCCCGCACCGATCGCCCTTCCCAACAGTTGCGCAGCCTGAATGGCGAATGGCGCG
[124 nt withheld, positions 7126-7249]
C
[91 nt withheld, positions 7251-7341]
A
[49 nt withheld, positions 7343-7391]
CCTTTGACGTTGGAGTCCACGTTCTTT
[37 nt withheld, positions 7419-7455]
ACCCTATCTCGGTCTATTCTTTTGATTTATAAGGGATTTTGCCGATTTCGGCCTATTGGTTAAAAAATGA
GCTGATTTAACAAAAATTTAACGCGAATTTTAACAAAATATTAACGTTTACAATTTCCCAGGTGGCACTT
TTCGGGGAAATGTGCGCGGAACCCCTATTTGTTTATTTTTCTAAATACATTCAAATATGTATCCGCTCAT
GAGACAATAACCCTGATAAATGCTTCAATAATATTGAAAAAGGAAGAGTATGAGTATTCAACATTTCCGT
GTCGCCCTTATTCCCTTTTTTGCGGCATTTTGCCTTCCTGTTTTTGCTCACCCAGAAACGCTGGTGAAAG
TAAAAGATGCTGAAGATCAGTTGGGTGCACGAGTGGGTTACATCGAACTGGATCTCAACAGCGGTAAGAT
CCTTGAGAGTTTTCGCCCCGAAGAACGTTTTCCAATGATGAGCACTTTTAAAGTTCTGCTATGTGGCGCG
GTATTATCCCGTATTGACGCCGGGCAAGAGCAACTCGGTCGCCGCATACACTATTCTCAGAATGACTTGG
TTGAGTACTCACCAGTCACAGAAAAGCATCTTACGGATGGCATGACAGTAAGAGAATTATGCAGTGCTGC
CATAACCATGAGTGATAACACTGCGGCCAACTTACTTCTGACAACGATCGGAGGACCGAAGGAGCTAACC
GCTTTTTTGCACAACATGGGGGATCATGTAACTCGCCTTGATCGTTGGGAACCGGAGCTGAATGAAGCCA
TACCAAACGACGAGCGTGACACCACGATGCCTGTAGCAATGGCAACAACGTTGCGCAAACTATTAACTGG
CGAACTACTTACTCTAGCTTCCCGGCAACAATTAATAGACTGGATGGAGGCGGATAAAGTTGCAGGACCA
CTTCTGCGCTCGGCCCTTCCGGCTGGCTGGTTTATTGCTGATAAATCTGGAGCCGGTGAGCGTGGGTCTC
GCGGTATCATTGCAGCACTGGGGCCAGATGGTAAGCCCTCCCGTATCGTAGTTATCTACACGACGGGGAG
TCAGGCAACTATGGATGAACGAAATAGACAGATCGCTGAGATAGGTGCCTCACTGATTAAGCATTGGTAA
CTGTCAGACCAAGTTTACTCATATATACTTTAGATTGATTTAAAACTTCATTTTTAATTTAAAAGGATCT
AGGTGAAGATCCTTTTTGATAATCTCATGACCAAAATCCCTTAACGTGAGTTTTCGTTCCACTGAGCGTC
AGACCCCGTAGAAAAGATCAAAGGATCTTCTTGAGATCCTTTTTTTCTGCGCGTAATCTGCTGCTTGCAA
ACAAAAAAACCACCGCTACCAGCGGTGGTTTGTTTGCCGGATCAAGAGCTACCAACTCTTTTTCCGAAGG
TAACTGGCTTCAGCAGAGCGCAGATACCAAATACTGTCCTTCTAGTGTAGCCGTAGTTAGGCCACCACTT
CAAGAACTCTGTAGCACCGCCTACATACCTCGCTCTGCTAATCCTGTTACCAGTGGCTGCTGCCAGTGGC
GATAAGTCGTGTCTTACCGGGTTGGACTCAAGACGATAGTTACCGGATAAGGCGCAGCGGTCGGGCTGAA
CGGGGGGTTCGTGCACACAGCCCAGCTTGGAGCGAACGACCTACACCGAACTGAGATACCTACAGCGTGA
GCTATGAGAAAGCGCCACGCTTCCCGAAGGGAGAAAGGCGGACAGGTATCCGGTAAGCGGCAGGGTCGGA
ACAGGAGAGCGCACGAGGGAGCTTCCAGGGGGAAACGCCTGGTATCTTTATAGTCCTGTCGGGTTTCGCC
ACCTCTGACTTGAGCGTCGATTTTTGTGATGCTCGTCAGGGGGGCGGAGCCTATGGAAAAACGCCAGCAA
CGCGGCCTTTTTACGGTTCCTGGCCTTTTGCTGGCCTTTTGCTCACATGTTCTTTCCTGCGTTATCCCCT
GATTCTGTGGATAACCGTATTACCGCCTTTGAGTGAGCTGATACCGCTCGCCGCAGCCGAACGACCGAGC
GCAGCGAGTCAGTGAGCGAGGAAGCGGAAGAGCGCCCAATACGCAAACCGCCTCTCCCCGCGCGTTGGCC
GATTCATTAATGCAGCTGGCACGACAGGTTTCCCGACTGGAAAGCGGGCAGTGAGCGCAACGCAATTAAT
GTGAGTTAGCTCACTCATTAGGCACCCCAGGCTTTACACTTTATGCTTCCGGCTCGTATGTTGTGTGGAA
TTGTGAGCGGATAACAATTTCACACAGGAAACAGCTATGACCATGATTACGCCAAGCGCGCAATTAACCC
TCACTAAAGGGAACAAAAGCTGGAGCTGCAAGCTTAATGTAGTCTTATGCAATACTCTTGTAGTCTTGCA
ACATGGTAACGATGAGTTAGCAACATGCCTTACAAGGAGAGAAAAAGCACCGTGCATGCCGATTGGTGGA
AGTAAGGTGGTACGATCGTGCCTTATTAGGAAGGCAACAGACGGGTCTGACATGGATTGGACGAACCACT
GAATTGCCGCATTGCAGAGATATTGTATTTAAGTGCCTAGCTCGATACAATAAACGGGTCTCTCTGGTTA
GACCAGATCTGAGCCTGGGAGCTCTCTGGCTAACTAGGGAACCCACTGCTTAAGCCTCAATAAAGCTTGC
CTTGAGTGCTTCAAGTAGTGTGTGCCCGTCTGTTGTGTGACTCTGGTAACTAGAGATCCCTCAGACCCTT
TTAGTCAGTGTGGAAAATCTCTAGCAGTGGCGCCCGAACAGGGACCTGAAAGCGAAAGGGAAACCAGAGC
TCTCTCGACGCAGGACTCGGCTTGCTGAAGCGCGCACGGCAAGAGGCGAGGGGCGGCGACTGGTGAGTAC
GCCAAAAATTTTGACTAGCGGAGGCTAGAAGGAGAGAGATGGGTGCGAGAGCGTCAGTATTAAGCGGGGG
AGAATTAGATCGCGATGGGAAAAAATTCGGTTAAGGCCAGGGGGAAAGAAAAAATATAAATTAAAACATA
TAGTATGGGCAAGCAGGGAGCTAGAACGATTCGCAGTTAATCCTGGCCTGTTAGAAACATCAGAAGGCTG
TAGACAAATACTGGGACAGCTACAACCATCCCTTCAGACAGGATCAGAAGAACTTAGATCATTATATAAT
ACAGTAGCAACCCTCTATTGTGTGCATCAAAGGATAGAGATAAAAGACACCAAGGAAGCTTTAGACAAGA
TAGAGGAAGAGCAAAACAAAAGTAAGACCACCGCACAGCAAGCGGCCGCTGATCTTCAGACCTGGAGGAG
GAGATATGAGGGACAATTGGAGAAGTGAATTATATAAATATAAAGTAGTAAAAATTGAACCATTAGGAGT
AGCACCCACCAAGGCAAAGAGAAGAGTGGTGCAGAGAGAAAAAAGAGCAGTGGGAATAGGAGCTTTGTTC
CTTGGGTTCTTGGGAGCAGCAGGAAGCACTATGGGCGCAGCCTCAATGACGCTGACGGTACAGGCCAGAC
AATTATTGTCTGGTATAGTGCAGCAGCAGAACAATTTGCTGAGGGCTATTGAGGCGCAACAGCATCTGTT
GCAACTCACAGTCTGGGGCATCAAGCAGCTCCAGGCAAGAATCCTGGCTGTGGAAAGATACCTAAAGGAT
CAACAGCTCCTGGGGATTTGGGGTTGCTCTGGAAAACTCATTTGCACCACTGCTGTGCCTTGGAATGCTA
GTTGGAGTAATAAATCTCTGGAACAGATTTGGAATCACACGACCTGGATGGAGTGGGACAGAGAAATTAA
CAATTACACAAGCTTAATACACTCCTTAATTGAAGAATCGCAAAACCAGCAAGAAAAGAATGAACAAGAA
TTATTGGAATTAGATAAATGGGCAAGTTTGTGGAATTGGTTTAACATAACAAATTGGCTGTGGTATATAA
AATTATTCATAATGATAGTAGGAGGCTTGGTAGGTTTAAGAATAGTTTTTGCTGTACTTTCTATAGTGAA
TAGAGTTAGGCAGGGATATTCACCATTATCGTTTCAGACCCACCTCCCAACCCCGAGGGGACCCGACAGG
CCCGAAGGAATAGAAGAAGAAGGTGGAGAGAGAGACAGAGACAGATCCATTCGATTAGTGAACGGATCTC
GACGGTATCGGTTAACTTTTAAAAGAAAAGGGGGGATTGGGGGGTACAGTGCAGGGGAAAGAATAGTAGA
CATAATAGCAACAGACATACAAACTAAAGAATTACAAAAACAAATTACAAAAATTCAAAATTTTATCGAT
CACGAGACTAGCCTCGA
Features (pLannotate 1.2.2; 36 found; start..end, strand, type, name):
     41..107     +  CDS            small t antigen (fragment): SV40 (simian virus 40) small t antigen
    114..1201    +  promoter       EF-1α promoter (fragment): strong constitutive promoter for human elongation factor EF-1α
   1229..1249    +  CDS            SV40 NLS: nuclear localization signal of SV40 (simian virus 40) large T antigen
   1253..1273    +  CDS            SV40 NLS: nuclear localization signal of SV40 (simian virus 40) large T antigen
   1277..1297    +  CDS            SV40 NLS: nuclear localization signal of SV40 (simian virus 40) large T antigen
   1379..3877    +  CDS            avrXa10 (fragment): AVX10_XANOO - Experimental evidence at protein level: Swiss-Prot protein existence level 1. Avirulence protein. Induces the hypersensitive response (HR)in rice plants carrying the resistance gene Xa10. Activity depends on the presence of the core repeat domains; replacement with repeat domains from other proteins (AvrBs3 of X.euvesicatoria (AC P14727) or AvrXa7 of this organism) does not elicit the HR. Probably acts as a transcription factor in its host plant (rice) to induce plant resistance or disease. From Xanthomonas oryzae pv. oryzae.
   3917..3973    +  CDS            GCN4_v4: GCN4 peptide optimized to improve solubility while preserving binding to an scFv-GFP fusion protein (Tanenbaum et al., 2014)
   4291..4314    +  CDS            GCN4_v4 (fragment): GCN4 peptide optimized to improve solubility while preserving binding to an scFv-GFP fusion protein (Tanenbaum et al., 2014)
   4583..4605    +  CDS            GCN4_v4 (fragment): GCN4 peptide optimized to improve solubility while preserving binding to an scFv-GFP fusion protein (Tanenbaum et al., 2014)
   4712..4832    +  polyA_signal   SV40 poly(A) signal: SV40 polyadenylation signal
   4850..5179    +  promoter       SV40 promoter: SV40 enhancer and early promoter
   5189..5563    +  CDS            BleoR: antibiotic-binding protein; Sh ble from Streptoalloteichus hindustanus; confers resistance to bleomycin, phleomycin, and Zeocin™
   5612..5644    +  LTR            3' LTR (ΔU3) (fragment): self-inactivating 3' long terminal repeat (LTR) from Moloney murine leukemia virus
   5649..6237    +  misc_feature   WPRE: woodchuck hepatitis virus posttranscriptional regulatory element
   6257..6322    +  CDS            nef (fragment): NEF_HV1Z2 - Experimental evidence at protein level: Swiss-Prot protein existence level 1. Extracellular Nef protein targets CD4(+) T-lymphocytes for apoptosis by interacting with CXCR4 surface receptors. From Human immunodeficiency virus type 1 group M subtype D (isolate Z2/CDC-Z34) (HIV-1).
   6324..6557    +  LTR            3' LTR (ΔU3): self-inactivating 3' long terminal repeat (LTR) from HIV-1
   6629..6750    +  polyA_signal   SV40 poly(A) signal: SV40 polyadenylation signal
   6769..6904    +  rep_origin     SV40 ori: SV40 origin of replication
   6937..6955    -  promoter       T7 promoter: promoter for bacteriophage T7 RNA polymerase
   6963..7118    +  CDS            lacZα (fragment): LacZα fragment of β-galactosidase; lacZ fragment
   7126..7581    +  rep_origin     f1 ori (sequence partly withheld): f1 bacteriophage origin of replication; arrow indicates direction of (+) strand synthesis
   7610..7714    +  promoter       AmpR promoter: bla
   7715..8575    +  CDS            AmpR: β-lactamase; bla; confers resistance to ampicillin, carbenicillin, and related antibiotics
   8746..9334    +  rep_origin     ori: high-copy-number ColE1/pMB1/pBR322/pUC origin of replication
   9517..9609    +  CDS            lacI (fragment): lac repressor; lacI; The lac repressor binds to the lac operator to inhibit transcription in E. coli. This inhibition can be relieved by adding lactose or isopropyl-β-D-thiogalactopyranoside (IPTG).
   9622..9643    +  protein_bind   CAP binding site: CAP binding activates transcription in the presence of cAMP. E. coli catabolite activator protein
   9658..9688    +  promoter       lac promoter: promoter for the E. coli lac operon
   9692..9714    +  protein_bind   lac operator (fragment): The lac repressor binds to the lac operator to inhibit transcription in E. coli. This inhibition can be relieved by adding lactose or isopropyl-β-D-thiogalactopyranoside (IPTG). lac repressor encoded by lacI
   9757..9775    +  promoter       T3 promoter: promoter for bacteriophage T3 RNA polymerase
   9803..10024   +  promoter       RSV promoter: Rous sarcoma virus enhancer/promoter
  10031..10211   +  LTR            5' LTR (truncated): truncated 5' long terminal repeat (LTR) from HIV-1
  10255..10380   +  misc_feature   HIV-1 Ψ: packaging signal of human immunodeficiency virus type 1
  10364..10727   +  CDS            HIV-1 gag (fragment): gag protein from human immunodeficiency virus 1; gag
  10822..11158   +  ncRNA          RRE: Accession: RF00036 - HIV Rev response element
  11483..11583   +  CDS            Rev (fragment): human immunodeficiency virus 1 (HIV-1) Rev protein; rev; enhances nuclear export of unspliced and incompletely spliced viral mRNAs
  11602..11719   +  misc_feature   cPPT/CTS: central polypurine tract and central termination sequence of HIV-1
