>Addgene plasmid #120546 | EF1a-3NLS-Klf4 TALE-GCN4 | addgene full sequence | sequence record 241053 | Addgene NGS Result
TAGCCCGGGCTCGACCATATGATAAGCTTTGCAAAGATGGATAAAGTTTTAAACAGAGAGGAATCTTTGC
AGCTAATGGACCTTCTAGGTCTTGAAAGGAGTGGGAATTGGCTCCGGTGCCCGTCAGTGGGCAGAGCGCA
CATCGCCCACAGTCCCCGAGAAGTTGGGGGGAGGGGTCGGCAATTGAACCGGTGCCTAGAGAAGGTGGCG
CGGGGTAAACTGGGAAAGTGATGTCGTGTACTGGCTCCGCCTTTTTCCCGAGGGTGGGGGAGAACCGTAT
ATAAGTGCAGTAGTCGCCGTGAACGTTCTTTTTCGCAACGGGTTTGCCGCCAGAACACAGGTAAGTGCCG
TGTGTGGTTCCCGCGGGCCTGGCCTCTTTACGGGTTATGGCCCTTGCGTGCCTTGAATTACTTCCACCTG
GCTGCAGTACGTGATTCTTGATCCCGAGCTTCGGGTTGGAAGTGGGTGGGAGAGTTCGAGGCCTTGCGCT
TAAGGAGCCCCTTCGCCTCGTGCTTGAGTTGAGGCCTGGCCTGGGCGCTGGGGCCGCCGCGTGCGAATCT
GGTGGCACCTTCGCGCCTGTCTCGCTGCTTTCGATAAGTCTCTAGCCATTTAAAATTTTTGATGACCTGC
TGCGACGCTTTTTTTCTGGCAAGATAGTCTTGTAAATGCGGGCCAAGATCTGCACACTGGTATTTCGGTT
TTTGGGGCCGCGGGCGGCGACGGGGCCCGTGCGTCCCAGCGCACATGTTCGGCGAGGCGGGGCCTGCGAG
CGCGGCCACCGAGAATCGGACGGGGGTAGTCTCAAGCTGGCCGGCCTGCTCTGGTGCCTGGCCTCGCGCC
GCCGTGTATCGCCCCGCCCTGGGCGGCAAGGCTGGCCCGGTCGGCACCAGTTGCGTGAGCGGAAAGATGG
CCGCTTCCCGGCCCTGCTGCAGGGAGCTCAAAATGGAGGACGCGGCGCTCGGGAGAGCGGGCGGGTGAGT
CACCCACACAAAGGAAAAGGGCCTTTCCGTCCTCAGCCGTCGCTTCATGTGACTCCACGGAGTACCGGGC
GCCGTCCAGGCACCTCGATTAGTTCTCGAGCTTTTGGAGTACGTCGTCTTTAGGTTGGGGGGAGGGGTTT
TATGCGATGGAGTTTCCCCACACTGAGTGGGTGGAGACTGAAGTTAGGCCAGCTTGGCACTTGATGTAAT
TCTCCTTTCTAGAGCCACCATGGGTGGCGCGCCTCCAAAAAAGAAGAGAAAGGTAGATCCAAAAAAGAAG
AGAAAGGTAGATCCAAAAAAGAAGAGAAAGGTAGGATTAATTAATGGAAGTGGAAGTGGAAGTGGAGGTA
CCATGTCGCGGACCCGGCTCCCTTCCCCACCCGCACCCAGCCCAGCGTTTTCGGCCGACTCGTTCTCAGA
CCTGCTTAGGCAGTTCGACCCCTCACTGTTTAACACATCGTTGTTCGACTCCCTTCCTCCGTTTGGGGCG
CACCATACGGAGGCGGCCACCGGGGAGTGGGATGAGGTGCAGTCGGGATTGAGAGCTGCGGATGCACCAC
CCCCAACCATGCGGGTGGCCGTCACCGCTGCCCGACCGCCGAGGGCGAAGCCCGCACCAAGGCGGAGGGC
AGCGCAACCGTCCGACGCAAGCCCCGCAGCGCAAGTAGATTTGAGAACTTTGGGATATTCACAGCAGCAG
CAGGAAAAGATCAAGCCCAAAGTGAGGTCGACAGTCGCGCAGCATCACGAAGCGCTGGTGGGTCATGGGT
TTACACATGCCCACATCGTAGCCTTGTCGCAGCACCCTGCAGCCCTTGGCACGGTCGCCGTCAAGTACCA
GGACATGATTGCGGCGTTGCCGGAAGCCACACATGAGGCGATCGTCGGTGTGGGGAAACAGTGGAGCGGA
GCCCGAGCGCTTGAGGCCCTGTTGACGGTCGCGGGAGAGCTGAGAGGGCCTCCCCTTCAGCTGGACACGG
GCCAGTTGCTGAAGATCGCGAAGCGGGGAGGAGTCACGGCGGTCGAGGCGGTGCACGCGTGGCGCAATGC
GCTCACGGGAGCACCCCTCAACCTGACCCCAGAGCAGGTCGTGGCCATTGCCTCGAATGGAGGGGGCAAA
CAGGCGTTGGAAACCGTACAACGATTGCTGCCGGTGCTGTGCCAAGCGCACGGACTCACCCCAGAGCAGG
TCGTGGCGATCGCAAGCCACGACGGAGGAAAGCAAGCCTTGGAAACAGTACAGAGGCTGTTGCCTGTGCT
GTGCCAAGCGCACGGCCTCACCCCAGAGCAGGTCGTGGCCATTGCCTCGAATGGAGGGGGCAAACAGGCG
TTGGAAACCGTACAACGATTGCTGCCGGTGCTGTGCCAAGCGCACGGATTAACCCCAGAGCAGGTCGTGG
CCATTGCCTCGAATGGAGGGGGCAAACAGGCGTTGGAAACCGTACAACGATTGCTGCCGGTGCTGTGCCA
AGCGCACGGCTTAACCCCAGAGCAGGTCGTGGCAATCGCCTCCAACATTGGCGGGAAACAGGCACTCGAG
ACTGTCCAGCGCCTGCTTCCCGTGCTGTGCCAAGCGCACGGACTTACCCCAGAGCAGGTCGTGGCGATCG
CAAGCCACGACGGAGGAAAGCAAGCCTTGGAAACAGTACAGAGGCTGTTGCCTGTGCTGTGCCAAGCGCA
CGGCCTTACCCCAGAGCAGGTCGTGGCCATTGCCTCGAATGGAGGGGGCAAACAGGCGTTGGAAACCGTA
CAACGATTGCTGCCGGTGCTGTGCCAAGCGCACGGACTAACCCCAGAGCAGGTCGTGGCCATTGCCTCGA
ATGGAGGGGGCAAACAGGCGTTGGAAACCGTACAACGATTGCTGCCGGTGCTGTGCCAAGCGCACGGGCT
CACCCCAGAGCAGGTCGTGGCAATCGCCTCCAACATTGGCGGGAAACAGGCACTCGAGACTGTCCAGCGC
CTGCTTCCCGTGCTGTGCCAAGCGCACGGGCTAACCCCAGAGCAGGTCGTGGCCATTGCCTCGAATGGAG
GGGGCAAACAGGCGTTGGAAACCGTACAACGATTGCTGCCGGTGCTGTGCCAAGCGCACGGCCTAACCCC
AGAGCAGGTCGTGGCAATCGCCTCCAACATTGGCGGGAAACAGGCACTCGAGACTGTCCAGCGCCTGCTT
CCCGTGCTGTGCCAAGCGCACGGGTTAACCCCAGAGCAGGTCGTGGCAATCGCCTCCAACATTGGCGGGA
AACAGGCACTCGAGACTGTCCAGCGCCTGCTTCCCGTGCTGTGCCAAGCGCACGGACTCACGCCTGAGCA
GGTAGTGGCTATTGCATCCCATGACGGGGGCAGACCCGCACTGGAGTCAATCGTGGCCCAGCTTTCGAGG
CCGGACCCCGCGCTGGCCGCACTCACTAATGATCATCTTGTAGCGCTGGCCTGCCTCGGCGGACGACCCG
CCTTGGATGCGGTGAAGAAGGGGCTCCCGCACGCGCCTGCATTGATTAAGCGGACCAACAGAAGGATTCC
CGAGAGGACATCACATCGAGTGGCAGATCACGCGCAAGTGGTCCGCGTGCTCGGATTCTTCCAGTGTCAC
TCCCACCCCGCACAAGCGTTCGATGACGCCATGACTCAATTTGGTATGTCGAGACACGGACTGCTGCAGC
TCTTTCGTAGAGTCGGTGTCACAGAACTCGAGGCCCGCTCGGGCACACTGCCTCCCGCCTCCCAGCGGTG
GGACAGGATTCTCCAAGCGAGCGGTATGAAACGCGCGAAGCCTTCACCTACGTCAACTCAGACACCTGAC
CAGGCGAGCCTTCATGCGTTCGCAGACTCGCTGGAGAGGGATTTGGACGCGCCCTCGCCCATGCATGAAG
GGGACCAAACTCGCGCGTCAGCTGGATCCGCCATCATACACGCGGCCGCAACAAGCGGTCCGGAAGAACT
TTTGAGCAAGAATTATCATCTTGAGAACGAAGTGGCTCGTCTTAAGAAAGGTTCTGGCAGTGGAGAAGAA
CTGCTTTCAAAGAATTACCACCTGGAAAATGAGGTAGCTAGACTGAAAAAGGGGAGCGGAAGTGGGGAGG
AGTTGCTGAGCAAAAATTATCATTTGGAGAACGAAGTAGCACGACTAAAGAAAGGGTCCGGATCGGGTGA
GGAGTTACTCTCGAAAAATTATCATCTCGAAAACGAAGTGGCTCGGCTAAAAAAGGGCAGTGGTTCTGGA
GAAGAGCTATTATCTAAAAACTACCACCTCGAAAATGAGGTGGCACGCTTAAAAAAGGGAAGTGGCAGTG
GTGAAGAGCTACTATCCAAGAATTATCATCTTGAGAACGAGGTAGCGCGTTTGAAGAAGGGTTCCGGCTC
AGGAGAGGAACTGCTCTCGAAGAACTATCATCTTGAAAATGAGGTCGCTCGATTAAAAAAGGGATCGGGC
AGTGGTGAGGAACTACTTTCAAAGAATTACCACCTCGAAAACGAAGTAGCTCGATTAAAGAAAGGTTCAG
GGTCGGGTGAAGAATTACTGAGTAAAAATTATCATCTGGAAAATGAGGTAGCGAGACTAAAAAAGGGGAG
TGGTTCTGGCGAGGAATTGCTATCGAAAAATTATCATCTTGAGAACGAAGTTGCTAGGCTCAAAAAGGGC
TCAGGCTCAGGCTGAGTTTAAACATCGCCTGCAGGGGAAGTGGAAGTGATATCGGAAGTGGAAGCACTAG
TGGAAGTTTCGAAGTCGACTTGTTTATTGCAGCTTATAATGGTTACAAATAAAGCAATAGCATCACAAAT
TTCACAAATAAAGCATTTTTTTCACTGCATTCTAGTTGTGGTTTGTCCAAACTCATCAATGTATCTTATG
TCGACCCTGTGGAATGTGTGTCAGTTAGGGTGTGGAAAGTCCCCAGGCTCCCCAGCAGGCAGAAGTATGC
AAAGCATGCATCTCAATTAGTCAGCAACCAGGTGTGGAAAGTCCCCAGGCTCCCCAGCAGGCAGAAGTAT
GCAAAGCATGCATCTCAATTAGTCAGCAACCATAGTCCCGCCCCTAACTCCGCCCATCCCGCCCCTAACT
CCGCCCAGTTCCGCCCATTCTCCGCCCCATGGCTGACTAATTTTTTTTATTTATGCAGAGGCCGAGGCCG
CCTCGGCCTCTGAGCTATTCCAGAAGTAGTGAGGAGGCTTTTTTGGAGGCCTAGGCTTTTGCAAAAAGCT
TACCATGGCCAAGTTGACCAGTGCCGTTCCGGTGCTCACCGCGCGCGACGTCGCCGGAGCGGTCGAGTTC
TGGACCGACCGGCTCGGGTTCTCCCGGGACTTCGTGGAGGACGACTTCGCCGGTGTGGTCCGGGACGACG
TGACCCTGTTCATCAGCGCGGTCCAGGACCAGGTGGTGCCGGACAACACCCTGGCCTGGGTGTGGGTGCG
CGGCCTGGACGAGCTGTACGCCGAGTGGTCGGAGGTCGTGTCCACGAACTTCCGGGACGCCTCCGGGCCG
GCCATGACCGAGATCGGCGAGCAGCCGTGGGGGCGGGAGTTCGCCCTGCGCGACCCGGCCGGCAACTGCG
TGCACTTCGTGGCCGAGGAGCAGGACTGACCGATCGATAAAATAAAAGATTTTATTTAGTCTCCAGAAAA
AGGGGGGAATGAAAGACCCCACCTGTAGGTTTGGCAAGCTCGACAATCAACCTCTGGATTACAAAATTTG
TGAAAGATTGACTGGTATTCTTAACTATGTTGCTCCTTTTACGCTATGTGGATACGCTGCTTTAATGCCT
TTGTATCATGCTATTGCTTCCCGTATGGCTTTCATTTTCTCCTCCTTGTATAAATCCTGGTTGCTGTCTC
TTTATGAGGAGTTGTGGCCCGTTGTCAGGCAACGTGGCGTGGTGTGCACTGTGTTTGCTGACGCAACCCC
CACTGGTTGGGGCATTGCCACCACCTGTCAGCTCCTTTCCGGGACTTTCGCTTTCCCCCTCCCTATTGCC
ACGGCGGAACTCATCGCCGCCTGCCTTGCCCGCTGCTGGACAGGGGCTCGGCTGTTGGGCACTGACAATT
CCGTGGTGTTGTCGGGGAAGCTGACGTCCTTTCCATGGCTGCTCGCCTGTGTTGCCACCTGGATTCTGCG
CGGGACGTCCTTCTGCTACGTCCCTTCGGCCCTCAATCCAGCGGACCTTCCTTCCCGCGGCCTGCTGCCG
GCTCTGCGGCCTCTTCCGCGTCTTCGCCTTCGCCCTCAGACGAGTCGGATCTCCCTTTGGGCCGCCTCCC
CGCCTGGAATTCGAGCTCAGTACCTTTAAGACCAATGACTTACAAGGCAGCTGTAGATCTTAGCCACTTT
TTAAAAGAAAAGGGGGGACTGGAAGGGCTAATTCACTCCCAACGAAGACAAGATCTGCTTTTTGCTTGTA
CTGGGTCTCTCTGGTTAGACCAGATCTGAGCCTGGGAGCTCTCTGGCTAACTAGGGAACCCACTGCTTAA
GCCTCAATAAAGCTTGCCTTGAGTGCTTCAAGTAGTGTGTGCCCGTCTGTTGTGTGACTCTGGTAACTAG
AGATCCCTCAGACCCTTTTAGTCAGTGTGGAAAATCTCTAGCAGTAGTAGTTCATGTCATCTTATTATTC
AGTATTTATAACTTGCAAAGAAATGAATATCAGAGAGTGAGAGGAACTTGTTTATTGCAGCTTATAATGG
TTACAAATAAAGCAATAGCATCACAAATTTCACAAATAAAGCATTTTTTTCACTGCATTCTAGTTGTGGT
TTGTCCAAACTCATCAATGTATCTTATCATGTCTGGCTCTAGCTATCCCGCCCCTAACTCCGCCCAGTTC
CGCCCATTCTCCGCCCCATGGCTGACTAATTTTTTTTATTTATGCAGAGGCCGAGGCCGCCTCGGCCTCT
GAGCTATTCCAGAAGTAGTGAGGAGGCTTTTTTGGAGGCCTAGGGACGTACCCAATTCGCCCTATAGTGA
GTCGTATTACGCGCGCTCACTGGCCGTCGTTTTACAACGTCGTGACTGGGAAAACCCTGGCGTTACCCAA
CTTAATCGCCTTGCAGCACATCCCCCTTTCGCCAGCTGGCGTAATAGCGAAGAGGCCCGCACCGATCGCC
CTTCCCAACAGTTGCGCAGCCTGAATGGCGAATGGG
[124 nt withheld, positions 7107-7230]
C
[91 nt withheld, positions 7232-7322]
A
[49 nt withheld, positions 7324-7372]
CCTTTGACGTTGGAGTCCACGTTCTTT
[37 nt withheld, positions 7400-7436]
ACCCTATCTCGGTCTATTCTTTTGATTTATAAGGGATTTTGCCGATTTCGGCCTATTGGTTAAAAAATGA
GCTGATTTAACAAAAATTTAACGCGAATTTTAACAAAATATTAACGCTTACAATTTAGGTGGCACTTTTC
GGGGAAATGTGCGCGGAACCCCTATTTGTTTATTTTTCTAAATACATTCAAATATGTATCCGCTCATGAG
ACAATAACCCTGATAAATGCTTCAATAATATTGAAAAAGGAAGAGTATGAGTATTCAACATTTCCGTGTC
GCCCTTATTCCCTTTTTTGCGGCATTTTGCCTTCCTGTTTTTGCTCACCCAGAAACGCTGGTGAAAGTAA
AAGATGCTGAAGATCAGTTGGGTGCACGAGTGGGTTACATCGAACTGGATCTCAACAGCGGTAAGATCCT
TGAGAGTTTTCGCCCCGAAGAACGTTTTCCAATGATGAGCACTTTTAAAGTTCTGCTATGTGGCGCGGTA
TTATCCCGTATTGACGCCGGGCAAGAGCAACTCGGTCGCCGCATACACTATTCTCAGAATGACTTGGTTG
AGTACTCACCAGTCACAGAAAAGCATCTTACGGATGGCATGACAGTAAGAGAATTATGCAGTGCTGCCAT
AACCATGAGTGATAACACTGCGGCCAACTTACTTCTGACAACGATCGGAGGACCGAAGGAGCTAACCGCT
TTTTTGCACAACATGGGGGATCATGTAACTCGCCTTGATCGTTGGGAACCGGAGCTGAATGAAGCCATAC
CAAACGACGAGCGTGACACCACGATGCCTGTAGCAATGGCAACAACGTTGCGCAAACTATTAACTGGCGA
ACTACTTACTCTAGCTTCCCGGCAACAATTAATAGACTGGATGGAGGCGGATAAAGTTGCAGGACCACTT
CTGCGCTCGGCCCTTCCGGCTGGCTGGTTTATTGCTGATAAATCTGGAGCCGGTGAGCGTGGGTCTCGCG
GTATCATTGCAGCACTGGGGCCAGATGGTAAGCCCTCCCGTATCGTAGTTATCTACACGACGGGGAGTCA
GGCAACTATGGATGAACGAAATAGACAGATCGCTGAGATAGGTGCCTCACTGATTAAGCATTGGTAACTG
TCAGACCAAGTTTACTCATATATACTTTAGATTGATTTAAAACTTCATTTTTAATTTAAAAGGATCTAGG
TGAAGATCCTTTTTGATAATCTCATGACCAAAATCCCTTAACGTGAGTTTTCGTTCCACTGAGCGTCAGA
CCCCGTAGAAAAGATCAAAGGATCTTCTTGAGATCCTTTTTTTCTGCGCGTAATCTGCTGCTTGCAAACA
AAAAAACCACCGCTACCAGCGGTGGTTTGTTTGCCGGATCAAGAGCTACCAACTCTTTTTCCGAAGGTAA
CTGGCTTCAGCAGAGCGCAGATACCAAATACTGTTCTTCTAGTGTAGCCGTAGTTAGGCCACCACTTCAA
GAACTCTGTAGCACCGCCTACATACCTCGCTCTGCTAATCCTGTTACCAGTGGCTGCTGCCAGTGGCGAT
AAGTCGTGTCTTACCGGGTTGGACTCAAGACGATAGTTACCGGATAAGGCGCAGCGGTCGGGCTGAACGG
GGGGTTCGTGCACACAGCCCAGCTTGGAGCGAACGACCTACACCAAACTGAGATACCTACAGCGTGAGCT
ATGAGAAAGCGCCACGCTTCCCGAAGGGAGAAAGGCGGACAGGTATCCGGTAAGCGGCAGGGTCGGAACA
GGAGAGCGCACGAGGGAGCTTCCAGGGGGAAACGCCTGGTATCTTTATAGTCCTGTCGGGTTTCGCCACC
TCTGACTTGAGCGTCGATTTTTGTGATGCTCGTCAGGGGGGCGGAGCCTATGGAAAAACGCCAGCAACGC
GGCCTTTTTACGGTTCCTGGCCTTTTGCTGGCCTTTTGCTCACATGTTCTTTCCTGCGTTATCCCCTGAT
TCTGTGGATAACCGTATTACCGCCTTTGAGTGAGCTGATACCGCTCGCCGCAGCCGAACGACCGAGCGCA
GCGAGTCAGTGAGCGAGGAAGCGGAAGAGCGCCCAATACGCAAACCGCCTCTCCCCGCGCGTTGGCCGAT
TCATTAATGCAGCTGGCACGACAGGTTTCCCGACTGGAAAGCGGGCAGTGAGCGCAACGCAATTAATGTG
AGTTAGCTCACTCATTAGGCACCCCAGGCTTTACACTTTATGCTTCCGGCTCGTATGTTGTGTGGAATTG
TGAGCGGATAACAATTTCACACAGGAAACAGCTATGACCATGATTACGCCAAGCGCGCAATTAACCCTCA
CTAAAGGGAACAAAAGCTGGAGCTGCAAGCTTAATGTAGTCTTATGCAATACTCTTGTAGTCTTGCAACA
TGGTAACGATGAGTTAGCAACATGCCTTACAAGGAGAGAAAAAGCACCGTGCATGCCGATTGGTGGAAGT
AAGGTGGTACGATCGTGCCTTATTAGGAAGGCAACAGACGGGTCTGACATGGATTGGACGAACCACTGAA
TTGCCGCATTGCAGAGATATTGTATTTAAGTGCCTAGCTCGATACATAAACGGGTCTCTCTGGTTAGACC
AGATCTGAGCCTGGGAGCTCTCTGGCTAACTAGGGAACCCACTGCTTAAGCCTCAATAAAGCTTGCCTTG
AGTGCTTCAAGTAGTGTGTGCCCGTCTGTTGTGTGACTCTGGTAACTAGAGATCCCTCAGACCCTTTTAG
TCAGTGTGGAAAATCTCTAGCAGTGGCGCCCGAACAGGGACTTGAAAGCGAAAGGGAAACCAGAGGAGCT
CTCTCGACGCAGGACTCGGCTTGCTGAAGCGCGCACGGCAAGAGGCGAGGGGCGGCGACTGGTGAGTACG
CCAAAAATTTTGACTAGCGGAGGCTAGAAGGAGAGAGATGGGTGCGAGAGCGTCAGTATTAAGCGGGGGA
GAATTAGATCGCGATGGGAAAAAATTCGGTTAAGGCCAGGGGGAAAGAAAAAATATAAATTAAAACATAT
AGTATGGGCAAGCAGGGAGCTAGAACGATTCGCAGTTAATCCTGGCCTGTTAGAAACATCAGAAGGCTGT
AGACAAATACTGGGACAGCTACAACCATCCCTTCAGACAGGATCAGAAGAACTTAGATCATTATATAATA
CAGTAGCAACCCTCTATTGTGTGCATCAAAGGATAGAGATAAAAGACACCAAGGAAGCTTTAGACAAGAT
AGAGGAAGAGCAAAACAAAAGTAAGACCACCGCACAGCAAGCGGCCGCTGATCTTCAGACCTGGAGGAGG
AGATATGAGGGACAATTGGAGAAGTGAATTATATAAATATAAAGTAGTAAAAATTGAACCATTAGGAGTA
GCACCCACCAAGGCAAAGAGAAGAGTGGTGCAGAGAGAAAAAAGAGCAGTGGGAATAGGAGCTTTGTTCC
TTGGGTTCTTGGGAGCAGCAGGAAGCACTATGGGCGCAGCGTCAATGACGCTGACGGTACAGGCCAGACA
ATTATTGTCTGGTATAGTGCAGCAGCAGAACAATTTGCTGAGGGCTATTGAGGCGCAACAGCATCTGTTG
CAACTCACAGTCTGGGGCATCAAGCAGCTCCAGGCAAGAATCCTGGCTGTGGAAAGATACCTAAAGGATC
AACAGCTCCTGGGGATTTGGGGTTGCTCTGGAAAACTCATTTGCACCACTGCTGTGCCTTGGAATGCTAG
TTGGAGTAATAAATCTCTGGAACAGATTTGGAATCACACGACCTGGATGGAGTGGGACAGAGAAATTAAC
AATTACACAAGCTTAATACACTCCTTAATTGAAGAATCGCAAAACCAGCAAGAAAAGAATGAACAAGAAT
TATTGGAATTAGATAAATGGGCAAGTTTGTGGAATTGGTTTAACATAACAAATTGGCTGTGGTATATAAA
ATTATTCATAATGATAGTAGGAGGCTTGGTAGGTTTAAGAATAGTTTTTGCTGTACTTTCTATAGTGAAT
AGAGTTAGGCAGGGATATTCACCATTATCGTTTCAGACCCACCTCCCAACCCCGAGGGGACCCGACAGGC
CCGAAGGAATAGAAGAAGAAGGTGGAGAGAGAGACAGAGACAGATCCATTCGATTAGTGAACGGATCTCG
ACGGTATCGGTTAACTTTTAAAAGAAAAGGGGGGATTGGGGGGTACAGTGCAGGGGAAAGAATAGTAGAC
ATAATAGCAACAGACATACAAACTAAAGAATTACAAAAACAAATTACAAAAATTCAAAATTTTATCGATC
ACGAGACTAGCCTCGA
Features (pLannotate 1.2.2; 36 found; start..end, strand, type, name):
     37..103     +  CDS            small t antigen (fragment): SV40 (simian virus 40) small t antigen
    110..1197    +  promoter       EF-1α promoter (fragment): strong constitutive promoter for human elongation factor EF-1α
   1225..1245    +  CDS            SV40 NLS: nuclear localization signal of SV40 (simian virus 40) large T antigen
   1249..1269    +  CDS            SV40 NLS: nuclear localization signal of SV40 (simian virus 40) large T antigen
   1273..1293    +  CDS            SV40 NLS: nuclear localization signal of SV40 (simian virus 40) large T antigen
   1375..3873    +  CDS            avrXa10 (fragment): AVX10_XANOO - Experimental evidence at protein level: Swiss-Prot protein existence level 1. Avirulence protein. Induces the hypersensitive response (HR)in rice plants carrying the resistance gene Xa10. Activity depends on the presence of the core repeat domains; replacement with repeat domains from other proteins (AvrBs3 of X.euvesicatoria (AC P14727) or AvrXa7 of this organism) does not elicit the HR. Probably acts as a transcription factor in its host plant (rice) to induce plant resistance or disease. From Xanthomonas oryzae pv. oryzae.
   3913..3969    +  CDS            GCN4_v4: GCN4 peptide optimized to improve solubility while preserving binding to an scFv-GFP fusion protein (Tanenbaum et al., 2014)
   4287..4310    +  CDS            GCN4_v4 (fragment): GCN4 peptide optimized to improve solubility while preserving binding to an scFv-GFP fusion protein (Tanenbaum et al., 2014)
   4579..4601    +  CDS            GCN4_v4 (fragment): GCN4 peptide optimized to improve solubility while preserving binding to an scFv-GFP fusion protein (Tanenbaum et al., 2014)
   4708..4828    +  polyA_signal   SV40 poly(A) signal: SV40 polyadenylation signal
   4846..5175    +  promoter       SV40 promoter: SV40 enhancer and early promoter
   5185..5559    +  CDS            BleoR: antibiotic-binding protein; Sh ble from Streptoalloteichus hindustanus; confers resistance to bleomycin, phleomycin, and Zeocin™
   5608..5640    +  LTR            3' LTR (ΔU3) (fragment): self-inactivating 3' long terminal repeat (LTR) from Moloney murine leukemia virus
   5645..6233    +  misc_feature   WPRE: woodchuck hepatitis virus posttranscriptional regulatory element
   6250..6318    +  CDS            nef (fragment): NEF_HV1Z2 - Experimental evidence at protein level: Swiss-Prot protein existence level 1. Extracellular Nef protein targets CD4(+) T-lymphocytes for apoptosis by interacting with CXCR4 surface receptors. From Human immunodeficiency virus type 1 group M subtype D (isolate Z2/CDC-Z34) (HIV-1).
   6320..6553    +  LTR            3' LTR (ΔU3): self-inactivating 3' long terminal repeat (LTR) from HIV-1
   6625..6746    +  polyA_signal   SV40 poly(A) signal: SV40 polyadenylation signal
   6765..6900    +  rep_origin     SV40 ori: SV40 origin of replication
   6921..6939    -  promoter       T7 promoter: promoter for bacteriophage T7 RNA polymerase
   6947..7102    +  CDS            lacZα (fragment): LacZα fragment of β-galactosidase; lacZ fragment
   7107..7535    +  rep_origin     f1 ori (sequence partly withheld): f1 bacteriophage origin of replication; arrow indicates direction of (+) strand synthesis
   7588..7692    +  promoter       AmpR promoter: bla
   7693..8553    +  CDS            AmpR: β-lactamase; bla; confers resistance to ampicillin, carbenicillin, and related antibiotics
   8724..9312    +  rep_origin     ori: high-copy-number ColE1/pMB1/pBR322/pUC origin of replication
   9495..9587    +  CDS            lacI (fragment): lac repressor; lacI; The lac repressor binds to the lac operator to inhibit transcription in E. coli. This inhibition can be relieved by adding lactose or isopropyl-β-D-thiogalactopyranoside (IPTG).
   9600..9621    +  protein_bind   CAP binding site: CAP binding activates transcription in the presence of cAMP. E. coli catabolite activator protein
   9636..9666    +  promoter       lac promoter: promoter for the E. coli lac operon
   9670..9692    +  protein_bind   lac operator (fragment): The lac repressor binds to the lac operator to inhibit transcription in E. coli. This inhibition can be relieved by adding lactose or isopropyl-β-D-thiogalactopyranoside (IPTG). lac repressor encoded by lacI
   9735..9753    +  promoter       T3 promoter: promoter for bacteriophage T3 RNA polymerase
   9781..10007   +  promoter       RSV promoter: Rous sarcoma virus enhancer/promoter
  10008..10188   +  LTR            5' LTR (truncated): truncated 5' long terminal repeat (LTR) from HIV-1
  10235..10360   +  misc_feature   HIV-1 Ψ: packaging signal of human immunodeficiency virus type 1
  10344..10707   +  CDS            HIV-1 gag (fragment): gag protein from human immunodeficiency virus 1; gag
  10853..11086   +  misc_feature   RRE: The Rev response element (RRE) of HIV-1 allows for Rev-dependent mRNA export from the nucleus to the cytoplasm.
  11463..11563   +  CDS            Rev (fragment): human immunodeficiency virus 1 (HIV-1) Rev protein; rev; enhances nuclear export of unspliced and incompletely spliced viral mRNAs
  11582..11699   +  misc_feature   cPPT/CTS: central polypurine tract and central termination sequence of HIV-1
