[The description below was written by a language model from this plasmid's Addgene catalogue record and pLannotate feature annotations shown in this document.]
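Description:
EF1a-3NLS-Klf4 TALE-GCN4 is a third-generation, self-inactivating HIV-1 lentiviral transfer plasmid built on the pRRL.sin-18 backbone for expression in mammalian cells. It is maintained in E. coli through a high-copy ColE1/pUC origin and an ampicillin resistance gene, and the backbone also carries an f1 origin and an SV40 origin. The viral portion has an RSV promoter fused to a truncated 5' LTR, so genomic RNA is produced without Tat. This is followed by the Ψ packaging signal with a gag fragment, the RRE for Rev-dependent export, the cPPT/CTS, a WPRE and a ΔU3 3' LTR that inactivates LTR-driven transcription after integration.

The payload is driven by the EF-1α promoter and encodes three tandem SV40 nuclear localization signals fused to a synthetic TALE DNA-binding domain, which the annotation software matches to the Xanthomonas effector AvrXa10. The TALE is engineered to recognise a site in the human KLF4 gene. At its C-terminus is a GCN4 peptide region based on the SunTag design. One full GCN4_v4 epitope and two partial matches are annotated across about 700 bp, consistent with a repeat array, although the record does not state the copy number. Such epitopes are bound by scFv fusion proteins, so effector domains supplied from a separate construct can be recruited to the TALE target site. The associated publication concerns chemically inducible TALE systems for genome editing and transcription activation.

An SV40 poly(A) signal follows the fusion, and a separate SV40 promoter–BleoR cassette provides Zeocin selection in mammalian cells. This internal polyadenylation signal lies within the viral genome in the sense orientation, which may limit full-length genomic RNA. The depositor and sequencing-derived records differ by about 20 nt but share the same feature layout.
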