Addgene plasmid #120546: EF1a-3NLS-Klf4 TALE-GCN4
Purpose: Express 3xNLS-Klf4 TALE-GCN4 engineered to bind a site in the human KLF4 gene
Depositing lab: Yu Wang. Depositing organization: Institute of Zoology, Chinese Academy of Sciences. Publication: Multiple Chemical Inducible Tal Effectors for Genome Editing and Transcription Activation. Zhao C, Zhang Y, Zhao Y, Ying Y, Ai R, Zhang J, Wang Y. ACS Chem Biol. 2018 Mar 16;13(3):609-617. doi: 10.1021/acschembio.7b00606. Epub 2018 Jan 8. PubMed 29308880.
Backbone
  Vector backbone: pRRL.sin-18.ppy.
  Vector type: Mammalian Expression, Lentiviral
  Selectable markers: Zeocin
Growth in bacteria
  Bacterial resistance: Ampicillin, 100 μg/mL
  Growth temperature: 37°C
  Growth strain: NEB Stable
  Copy number: High Copy
Gene/Insert
  Gene/Insert name: NLS, Klf4 TALE, GCN4
  Species: Synthetic
  Entrez Gene: KLF4 (a.k.a. EZF, GKLF)
  Promoter: EF1α
  Cloning method: Restriction Enzyme; 5′ cloning site Unknown (unknown if destroyed); 3′ cloning site Unknown (unknown if destroyed)
  Sequencing primers: 5′ n/a
Resource information
  A portion of this plasmid was derived from a plasmid made by: NLS and Klf4 TALE was cloned from Addgene plasmid #35389; GCN4 was synthesized according to the sequences reported by Tanenbaum et. Al.
Terms and licenses: Academic/Nonprofit Terms; Industry Terms: Not Available to Industry
How to cite: EF1a-3NLS-Klf4 TALE-GCN4 was a gift from Yu Wang (Addgene plasmid # 120546 ; http://n2t.net/addgene:120546 ; RRID:Addgene_120546)
